Addgene plasmid #249070: pEvolvR-mCherry-SuperFi-nCas9(D10A)-PolI5MΔ
Purpose: Expresses nucleus-localized SuperFi-nCas9 (D10A) fused to PolI5MΔ and mCherry using a CMV promoter. Includes a GFP cassette flanked by BsmbI cut sites to knock in and coexpress user-defined gRNAs.
Depositing lab: John Dueber & David Schaffer. Depositing organization: University of California, Berkeley. Publication: Nickase fidelity drives EvolvR-mediated diversification in mammalian cells. Hurtado JE, Schieferecke AJ, Halperin SO, Guan J, Aidlen D, Schaffer DV, Dueber JE. Nat Commun. 2025 Apr 19;16(1):3723. doi: 10.1038/s41467-025-58414-0. PubMed 40253348.
Backbone
  Vector backbone: n/a
  Vector type: Mammalian Expression, CRISPR
Growth in bacteria
  Bacterial resistance: Ampicillin, 100 μg/mL
  Growth temperature: 37°C
  Growth strain: NEB Stable
  Copy number: High Copy
Gene/Insert
  Gene/Insert name: SuperFi-nCas9-PolI5M?
  Species: Synthetic
  Mutation: deletion of PolI5M N-terminal flap endonuclease domain (aa 1-325)
  Promoter: CMV
  Tag / fusion protein: mCherry (N terminal on backbone)
  Cloning method: Golden Gate
  Sequencing primers: 5′ n/a
Terms and licenses: Academic/Nonprofit Terms; Industry Terms: Not Available to Industry
How to cite: pEvolvR-mCherry-SuperFi-nCas9(D10A)-PolI5MΔ was a gift from John Dueber & David Schaffer (Addgene plasmid # 249070 ; http://n2t.net/addgene:249070 ; RRID:Addgene_249070)
