[The description below was written by a language model from this plasmid's Addgene catalogue record and pLannotate feature annotations shown in this document.]
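Description:
pEvolvR-mCherry-SuperFi-nCas9(D10A)-PolI5MΔ is an 11.9 kb mammalian expression and CRISPR plasmid that delivers both components of the EvolvR targeted-diversification system from one vector. The record names no backbone, but the annotated remnants (lac promoter/operator, T3 and T7 promoters, a pBluescript MCS fragment, a lacZα fragment and an f1 ori) point to a pBluescript-type cloning vector. It is maintained in E. coli at high copy through a ColE1/pUC origin and selected with ampicillin via the AmpR β-lactamase gene.

The main payload is a single open reading frame driven by the CMV enhancer and promoter and followed by a synthetic poly(A) signal. It encodes mCherry at the N terminus, then Streptococcus pyogenes Cas9 in its SuperFi high-fidelity form carrying the D10A nickase mutation, then a fragment of E. coli DNA polymerase I (polA). The polymerase portion is the PolI5M variant with its N-terminal flap endonuclease domain (residues 1–325) deleted. The fusion is described as nucleus-localized, although no localization signals are separately annotated. In EvolvR, the guide-directed nickase cuts one strand at the target, and the tethered polymerase extends from that nick, introducing substitutions in a nearby window.

Upstream, a human U6 promoter and an S. pyogenes gRNA scaffold bracket a superfolder GFP cassette with bacterial rrnB T1 and T7Te terminators. This cassette is flanked by BsmBI sites and serves as a dropout marker. Golden Gate insertion of a user-defined spacer replaces GFP, so correct clones can be recognised by loss of green fluorescence in bacteria. The guide is then co-expressed with the fusion protein in mammalian cells, where mCherry reports its expression.
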