Features (pLannotate 1.2.2; 24 found; start..end, strand, type, name):
      1..589     +  rep_origin     ori: high-copy-number ColE1/pMB1/pBR322/pUC origin of replication
    772..864     +  CDS            lacI (fragment): lac repressor; lacI; The lac repressor binds to the lac operator to inhibit transcription in E. coli. This inhibition can be relieved by adding lactose or isopropyl-β-D-thiogalactopyranoside (IPTG).
    877..898     +  protein_bind   CAP binding site: CAP binding activates transcription in the presence of cAMP. E. coli catabolite activator protein
    913..943     +  promoter       lac promoter: promoter for the E. coli lac operon
    947..969     +  protein_bind   lac operator (fragment): The lac repressor binds to the lac operator to inhibit transcription in E. coli. This inhibition can be relieved by adding lactose or isopropyl-β-D-thiogalactopyranoside (IPTG). lac repressor encoded by lacI
   1012..1030    +  promoter       T3 promoter: promoter for bacteriophage T3 RNA polymerase
   1043..1069    +  misc_feature   MCS (fragment): pBluescript multiple cloning site
   1083..1109    +  promoter       UbC promoter (fragment): human ubiquitin C promoter
   1153..1393    +  promoter       U6 promoter: RNA polymerase III promoter for human U6 snRNA
   1575..2288    +  CDS            superfolder GFP: GFP variant that folds robustly even when fused to poorly folded proteins (Pédelacq et al., 2006)
   2300..2371    +  terminator     rrnB T1 terminator: transcription terminator T1 from the E. coli rrnB gene
   2387..2414    +  terminator     T7Te terminator: phage T7 early transcription terminator
   2428..2503    +  misc_RNA       gRNA scaffold: guide RNA scaffold for the Streptococcus pyogenes CRISPR/Cas9 system
   2535..2914    +  enhancer       CMV enhancer: human cytomegalovirus immediate early enhancer
   2915..3118    +  promoter       CMV promoter: human cytomegalovirus (CMV) immediate early promoter
   3194..3898    +  CDS            mCherry: mCherry is a basic (constitutively fluorescent) red fluorescent protein published in 2004, derived from Discosoma sp.. It is reported to be a very rapidly-maturing monomer with low acid sensitivity.
   3908..8011    +  CDS            Cas9: Cas9 (Csn1) endonuclease from the Streptococcus pyogenes Type II CRISPR/Cas system generates RNA-guided double strand breaks in DNA
   8174..9982    +  CDS            polA (fragment): DPO1_ECOLI - Also known as resA. Experimental evidence at protein level: Swiss-Prot protein existence level 1. In addition to polymerase activity, this DNA polymerase exhibits 3'-5' and 5'-3' exonuclease activity. It is able to utilize nicked circular duplex DNA as a template and can unwind the parental DNA strand from its template. From Escherichia coli (strain K12).
  10041..10081   +  polyA_signal   poly(A) signal (fragment): synthetic polyadenylation signal
  10095..10113   -  promoter       T7 promoter: promoter for bacteriophage T7 RNA polymerase
  10116..10273   +  CDS            lacZα (fragment): LacZα fragment of β-galactosidase; lacZ fragment
  10278..10706   +  rep_origin     f1 ori (sequence partly withheld): f1 bacteriophage origin of replication; arrow indicates direction of (+) strand synthesis
  10759..10863   +  promoter       AmpR promoter: bla
  10864..11724   +  CDS            AmpR: β-lactamase; bla; confers resistance to ampicillin, carbenicillin, and related antibiotics
>Addgene plasmid #249070 | pEvolvR-mCherry-SuperFi-nCas9(D10A)-PolI5MΔ | addgene full sequence | sequence record 496322 | Addgene NGS Result
TTGAGATCCTTTTTTTCTGCGCGTAATCTGCTGCTTGCAAACAAAAAAACCACCGCTACCAGCGGTGGTT
TGTTTGCCGGATCAAGAGCTACCAACTCTTTTTCCGAAGGTAACTGGCTTCAGCAGAGCGCAGATACCAA
ATACTGTTCTTCTAGTGTAGCCGTAGTTAGGCCACCACTTCAAGAACTCTGTAGCACCGCCTACATACCT
CGCTCTGCTAATCCTGTTACCAGTGGCTGCTGCCAGTGGCGATAAGTCGTGTCTTACCGGGTTGGACTCA
AGACGATAGTTACCGGATAAGGCGCAGCGGTCGGGCTGAACGGGGGGTTCGTGCACACAGCCCAGCTTGG
AGCGAACGACCTACACCGAACTGAGATACCTACAGCGTGAGCTATGAGAAAGCGCCACGCTTCCCGAAGG
GAGAAAGGCGGACAGGTATCCGGTAAGCGGCAGGGTCGGAACAGGAGAGCGCACGAGGGAGCTTCCAGGG
GGAAACGCCTGGTATCTTTATAGTCCTGTCGGGTTTCGCCACCTCTGACTTGAGCGTCGATTTTTGTGAT
GCTCGTCAGGGGGGCGGAGCCTATGGAAAAACGCCAGCAACGCGGCCTTTTTACGGTTCCTGGCCTTTTG
CTGGCCTTTTGCTCACATGTTCTTTCCTGCGTTATCCCCTGATTCTGTGGATAACCGTATTACCGCCTTT
GAGTGAGCTGATACCGCTCGCCGCAGCCGAACGACCGAGCGCAGCGAGTCAGTGAGCGAGGAAGCGGAAG
AGCGCCCAATACGCAAACCGCCTCTCCCCGCGCGTTGGCCGATTCATTAATGCAGCTGGCACGACAGGTT
TCCCGACTGGAAAGCGGGCAGTGAGCGCAACGCAATTAATGTGAGTTAGCTCACTCATTAGGCACCCCAG
GCTTTACACTTTATGCTTCCGGCTCGTATGTTGTGTGGAATTGTGAGCGGATAACAATTTCACACAGGAA
ACAGCTATGACCATGATTACGCCAAGCTCGAAATTAACCCTCACTAAAGGGAACAAAAGCTGGAGCTCCA
CCGCGGTGGCGGCCGCTCTTAAGGGGTGCAGCGGCCTCCGCGCCGGGTTTTGGCGCCTCGGTGAGTGAGT
GTGTGCGTGTTGGATCCAAGGTCGGGCAGGAAGAGGGCCTATTTCCCATGATTCCTTCATATTTGCATAT
ACGATACAAGGCTGTTAGAGAGATAATTAGAATTAATTTGACTGTAAACACAAAGATATTAGTACAAAAT
ACGTGACGTAGAAAGTAATAATTTCTTGGGTAGTTTGCAGTTTTAAAATTATGTTTTAAAATGGACTATC
ATATGCTTACCGTAACTTGAAAGTATTTCGATTTCTTGGCTTTATATATCTTGTGGAAAGGACGAAACAC
CTGAGACGGAAAGTGAAACGTGATTTCATGCGTCATTTTGAACATTTTGTAAATCTTATTTAATAATGTG
TGCGGCAATTCACATTTAATTTATGAATGTTTTCTTAACATCGCGGCAACTCAAGAAACGGCAGGTTCGG
ATCTTAGCTACTAGAGAAAGAGGAGAAATACTAGATGCGTAAAGGCGAAGAGCTGTTCACTGGTGTCGTC
CCTATTCTGGTGGAACTGGATGGTGATGTCAACGGTCATAAGTTTTCCGTGCGTGGCGAGGGTGAAGGTG
ACGCAACTAATGGTAAACTGACGCTGAAGTTCATCTGTACTACTGGTAAACTGCCGGTTCCTTGGCCGAC
TCTGGTAACGACGCTGACTTATGGTGTTCAGTGCTTTGCTCGTTATCCGGACCATATGAAGCAGCATGAC
TTCTTCAAGTCCGCCATGCCGGAAGGCTATGTGCAGGAACGCACGATTTCCTTTAAGGATGACGGCACGT
ACAAAACGCGTGCGGAAGTGAAATTTGAAGGCGATACCCTGGTAAACCGCATTGAGCTGAAAGGCATTGA
CTTTAAAGAGGACGGCAATATCCTGGGCCATAAGCTGGAATACAATTTTAACAGCCACAATGTTTACATC
ACCGCCGATAAACAAAAAAATGGCATTAAAGCGAATTTTAAAATTCGCCACAACGTGGAGGATGGCAGCG
TGCAGCTGGCTGATCACTACCAGCAAAACACTCCAATCGGTGATGGTCCTGTTCTGCTGCCAGACAATCA
CTATCTGAGCACGCAAAGCGTTCTGTCTAAAGATCCGAACGAGAAACGCGATCATATGGTTCTGCTGGAG
TTCGTAACCGCAGCGGGCATCACGCATGGTATGGATGAACTGTACAAATGACCAGGCATCAAATAAAACG
AAAGGCTCAGTCGAAAGACTGGGCCTTTCGTTTTATCTGTTGTTTGTCGGTGAACGCTCTCTACTAGAGT
CACACTGGCTCACCTTCGGGTGGGCCTTTCTGCGTTTATACGTCTCAGTTTTAGAGCTAGAAATAGCAAG
TTAAAATAAGGCTAGTCCGTTATCAACTTGAAAAAGTGGCACCGAGTCGGTGCTTTTTTCCGCGGCCTCT
AGACTCGAGGCGTTGACATTGATTATTGACTAGTTATTAATAGTAATCAATTACGGGGTCATTAGTTCAT
AGCCCATATATGGAGTTCCGCGTTACATAACTTACGGTAAATGGCCCGCCTGGCTGACCGCCCAACGACC
CCCGCCCATTGACGTCAATAATGACGTATGTTCCCATAGTAACGCCAATAGGGACTTTCCATTGACGTCA
ATGGGTGGAGTATTTACGGTAAACTGCCCACTTGGCAGTACATCAAGTGTATCATATGCCAAGTACGCCC
CCTATTGACGTCAATGACGGTAAATGGCCCGCCTGGCATTATGCCCAGTACATGACCTTATGGGACTTTC
CTACTTGGCAGTACATCTACGTATTAGTCATCGCTATTACCATGGTGATGCGGTTTTGGCAGTACATCAA
TGGGCGTGGATAGCGGTTTGACTCACGGGGATTTCCAAGTCTCCACCCCATTGACGTCAATGGGAGTTTG
TTTTGGCACCAAAATCAACGGGACTTTCCAAAATGTCGTAACAACTCCGCCCCATTGACGCAAATGGGCG
GTAGGCGTGTACGGTGGGAGGTCTATATAAGCAGAGCTCTCTGGCTAACTACCGGTGCCACCATGGCCCC
AAAGAAGAAGCGGAAGGTCGGTATCCACGGAGTCCCAGCAGCCGTGAGCAAGGGCGAGGAGGATAACATG
GCCATCATCAAGGAGTTCATGCGCTTCAAGGTGCACATGGAGGGCTCCGTGAACGGCCACGAGTTCGAGA
TCGAGGGCGAGGGCGAGGGCCGCCCCTACGAGGGCACCCAGACCGCCAAGCTGAAGGTGACCAAGGGTGG
CCCCCTGCCCTTCGCCTGGGACATCCTGTCCCCTCAGTTCATGTACGGCTCCAAGGCCTACGTGAAGCAC
CCCGCCGACATCCCCGACTACTTGAAGCTGTCCTTCCCCGAGGGCTTCAAGTGGGAGCGCGTGATGAACT
TCGAGGACGGCGGCGTGGTGACCGTGACCCAGGACTCCTCCCTGCAGGACGGCGAGTTCATCTACAAGGT
GAAGCTGCGCGGCACCAACTTCCCCTCCGACGGCCCCGTAATGCAGAAGAAGACCATGGGCTGGGAGGCC
TCCTCCGAGCGGATGTACCCCGAGGACGGCGCCCTGAAGGGCGAGATCAAGCAGAGGCTGAAGCTGAAGG
ACGGCGGCCACTACGACGCTGAGGTCAAGACCACCTACAAGGCCAAGAAGCCCGTGCAGCTGCCCGGCGC
CTACAACGTCAACATCAAGTTGGACATCACCTCCCACAACGAGGACTACACCATCGTGGAACAGTACGAA
CGCGCCGAGGGCCGCCACTCCACCGGCGGCATGGACGAGCTGTACAAGGGATCCGGTATGGACAAGAAGT
ACAGCATCGGCCTGGCCATCGGCACCAACTCTGTGGGCTGGGCCGTGATCACCGACGAGTACAAGGTGCC
CAGCAAGAAATTCAAGGTGCTGGGCAACACCGACCGGCACAGCATCAAGAAGAACCTGATCGGCGCCCTG
CTGTTCGACAGCGGAGAAACAGCCGAGGCCACCCGGCTGAAGAGAACCGCCAGAAGAAGATACACCAGAC
GGAAGAACCGGATCTGCTATCTGCAAGAGATCTTCAGCAACGAGATGGCCAAGGTGGACGACAGCTTCTT
CCACAGACTGGAAGAGTCCTTCCTGGTGGAAGAGGATAAGAAGCACGAGCGGCACCCCATCTTCGGCAAC
ATCGTGGACGAGGTGGCCTACCACGAGAAGTACCCCACCATCTACCACCTGAGAAAGAAACTGGTGGACA
GCACCGACAAGGCCGACCTGCGGCTGATCTATCTGGCCCTGGCCCACATGATCAAGTTCCGGGGCCACTT
CCTGATCGAGGGCGACCTGAACCCCGACAACAGCGACGTGGACAAGCTGTTCATCCAGCTGGTGCAGACC
TACAACCAGCTGTTCGAGGAAAACCCCATCAACGCCAGCGGCGTGGACGCCAAGGCCATCCTGTCTGCCA
GACTGAGCAAGAGCAGACGGCTGGAAAATCTGATCGCCCAGCTGCCCGGCGAGAAGAAGAATGGCCTGTT
CGGCAACCTGATTGCCCTGAGCCTGGGCCTGACCCCCAACTTCAAGAGCAACTTCGACCTGGCCGAGGAT
GCCAAACTGCAGCTGAGCAAGGACACCTACGACGACGACCTGGACAACCTGCTGGCCCAGATCGGCGACC
AGTACGCCGACCTGTTTCTGGCCGCCAAGAACCTGTCCGACGCCATCCTGCTGAGCGACATCCTGAGAGT
GAACACCGAGATCACCAAGGCCCCCCTGAGCGCCTCTATGATCAAGAGATACGACGAGCACCACCAGGAC
CTGACCCTGCTGAAAGCTCTCGTGCGGCAGCAGCTGCCTGAGAAGTACAAAGAGATTTTCTTCGACCAGA
GCAAGAACGGCTACGCCGGCTACATCGATGGCGGAGCCAGCCAGGAAGAGTTCTACAAGTTCATCAAGCC
CATCCTGGAAAAGATGGACGGCACCGAGGAACTGCTCGTGAAGCTGAACAGAGAGGACCTGCTGCGGAAG
CAGCGGACCTTCGACAACGGCAGCATCCCCCACCAGATCCACCTGGGAGAGCTGCACGCCATTCTGCGGC
GGCAGGAAGATTTTTACCCATTCCTGAAGGACAACCGGGAAAAGATCGAGAAGATCCTGACCTTCCGCAT
CCCCTACTACGTGGGCCCTCTGGCCAGGGGAAACAGCAGATTCGCCTGGATGACCAGAAAGAGCGAGGAA
ACCATCACCCCCTGGAACTTCGAGGAAGTGGTGGACAAGGGCGCCAGCGCCCAGAGCTTCATCGAGCGGA
TGACCAACTTCGATAAGAACCTGCCCAACGAGAAGGTGCTGCCCAAGCACAGCCTGCTGTACGAGTACTT
CACCGTGTACAACGAGCTGACCAAAGTGAAATACGTGACCGAGGGAATGAGAAAGCCCGCCTTCCTGAGC
GGCGAGCAGAAAAAAGCCATCGTGGACCTGCTGTTCAAGACCAACCGGAAAGTGACCGTGAAGCAGCTGA
AAGAGGACTACTTCAAGAAAATCGAGTGCTTCGACTCCGTGGAAATCTCCGGCGTGGAAGATCGGTTCAA
CGCCTCCCTGGGCACATACCACGATCTGCTGAAAATTATCAAGGACAAGGACTTCCTGGACAATGAGGAA
AACGAGGACATTCTGGAAGATATCGTGCTGACCCTGACACTGTTTGAGGACAGAGAGATGATCGAGGAAC
GGCTGAAAACCTATGCCCACCTGTTCGACGACAAAGTGATGAAGCAGCTGAAGCGGCGGAGATACACCGG
CTGGGGCAGGCTGAGCCGGAAGCTGATCAACGGCATCCGGGACAAGCAGTCCGGCAAGACAATCCTGGAT
TTCCTGAAGTCCGACGGCTTCGCCAACAGAAACTTCATGCAGCTGATCCACGACGACAGCCTGACCTTTA
AAGAGGACATCCAGAAAGCCCAGGTGTCCGGCCAGGGCGATAGCCTGCACGAGCACATTGCCAATCTGGC
CGGCAGCCCCGCCATTAAGAAGGGCATCCTGCAGACAGTGAAGGTGGTGGACGAGCTCGTGAAAGTGATG
GGCCGGCACAAGCCCGAGAACATCGTGATCGAAATGGCCAGAGAGAACCAGACCACCCAGAAGGGACAGA
AGAACAGCCGCGAGAGAATGAAGCGGATCGAAGAGGGCATCAAAGAGCTGGGCAGCCAGATCCTGAAAGA
ACACCCCGTGGAAAACACCCAGCTGCAGAACGAGAAGCTGTACCTGTACTACCTGCAGAATGGGCGGGAT
ATGTACGTGGACCAGGAACTGGACATCAACCGGCTGTCCGACTACGATGTGGACCATATCGTGCCTCAGA
GCTTTCTGAAGGACGACTCCATCGATAACAAAGTGCTGACTCGGAGCGACAAGAACCGGGGCAAGAGCGA
CAACGTGCCCTCCGAAGAGGTCGTGAAGAAGATGAAGAACTACTGGCGCCAGCTGCTGAATGCCAAGCTG
ATTACCCAGAGGAAGTTCGACAATCTGACCAAGGCCGAGAGAGGCGGCCTGAGCGAACTGGATAAGGCCG
GCTTCATCAAGAGACAGCTGGTGGAAACCCGGCAGATCACAAAGCACGTGGCACAGATCCTGGACTCCCG
GATGAACACTAAGTACGACGAGAACGACAAACTGATCCGGGAAGTGAAAGTGATCACCCTGAAGTCCAAG
CTGGTGTCCGATTTCCGGAAGGATTTCCAGTTTTACAAAGTGCGCGAGATCAACAACTACCACCACGCCC
ACGACGCCTACCTGAACGCCGTCGTGGGAACCGCCCTGATCAAAAAGTACCCTAAGCTGGAAAGCGAGTT
CGTGGACGGCGACGACAAGGTGGACGACGACGACAAGATGATCGCCAAGAGCGAGGACGAAATCGGCGAC
GCTACCGCCAAGTACTTCTTCTACAGCAACATCATGAACTTTTTCAAGACCGAGATTACCCTGGCCAACG
GCGAGATCCGGAAGCGGCCTCTGATCGAGACAAACGGCGAAACAGGCGAGATCGTGTGGGATAAGGGCCG
GGACTTTGCCACCGTGCGGAAAGTGCTGTCTATGCCCCAAGTGAATATCGTGAAAAAGACCGAGGTGCAG
ACAGGCGGCTTCAGCAAAGAGTCTATCCTGCCCAAGAGGAACAGCGACAAGCTGATCGCCAGAAAGAAGG
ACTGGGACCCTAAGAAGTACGGCGGCTTCGACAGCCCCACCGTGGCCTATTCTGTGCTGGTGGTGGCCAA
AGTGGAAAAGGGCAAGTCCAAGAAACTGAAGAGTGTGAAAGAGCTGCTGGGGATCACCATCATGGAAAGA
AGCAGCTTCGAGAAGAATCCCATCGACTTTCTGGAAGCCAAGGGCTACAAAGAAGTGAAAAAGGACCTGA
TCATCAAGCTGCCTAAGTACTCCCTGTTCGAGCTGGAAAACGGCCGGAAGAGAATGCTGGCCTCTGCCGG
CGAACTGCAGAAGGGAAACGAACTGGCCCTGCCCTCCAAATATGTGAACTTCCTGTACCTGGCCAGCCAC
TATGAGAAGCTGAAGGGCTCCCCCGAGGATAATGAGCAGAAACAGCTGTTTGTGGAACAGCACAAACACT
ACCTGGACGAGATCATCGAGCAGATCAGCGAGTTCTCCAAGAGAGTGATCCTGGCCGACGCTAATCTGGA
CAAGGTGCTGAGCGCCTACAACAAGCACAGAGACAAGCCTATCAGAGAGCAGGCCGAGAATATCATCCAC
CTGTTTACCCTGACCAATCTGGGAGCCCCTGCCGCCTTCAAGTACTTTGACACCACCATCGACCGGAAGA
GGTACACCAGCACCAAAGAGGTGCTGGACGCCACCCTGATCCACCAGAGCATCACCGGCCTGTACGAGAC
ACGGATCGACCTGTCTCAGCTGGGAGGCGACGCCTATCCCTATGACGTGCCCGATTATGCCAGCCTGGGC
AGCGGCTCCCCCAAGAAAAAACGCAAGGTGGAAGATCCTAAGAAAAAGCGGAAAGGTTCTAGTGAAACCC
CGGGAACAAGTGAGTCGGCCACCCCTGAAGGTGGATCAGGGGGTAGCGGATCCTCTTACGATAATTATGT
TACGATTCTGGACGAGGAAACCTTAAAGGCTTGGATCGCTAAATTAGAGAAGGCTCCTGTTTTCGCTTTC
GACACGGAAACGGATTCTCTGGACAATATTAGTGCGAATCTTGTTGGTCTGAGTTTCGCAATTGAACCGG
GTGTTGCTGCTTACATCCCTGTGGCACACGACTACCTGGACGCTCCGGACCAGATTTCACGTGAACGCGC
TCTGGAACTGCTGAAGCCTTTATTAGAGGACGAGAAAGCTTTGAAAGTTGGTCAGAATTTGAAGTATGCT
CGTGGAATCTTAGCTAATTATGGTATCGAGTTGCGCGGTATCGCTTTCGACACGATGTTGGAATCTTATA
TCCTGAACTCTGTCGCTGGTCGCCATGACATGGACTCTCTGGCTGAGCGCTGGCTGAAACATAAGACGAT
TACCTTCGAGGAAATCGCAGGAAAGGGTAAGAACCAGCTCACGTTCAATCAAATCGCTCTGGAGGAAGCT
GGTCGCTATGCTGCTGAGGACGCTGACGTTACTCTGCAACTGCACTTGAAGATGTGGCCTGACTTGCAGA
AGCATAAGGGTCCACTGAATGTTTTTGAAAACATTGAGATGCCTTTGGTTCCAGTTCTGTCTCGTATCGA
GCGCAATGGCGTTAAAATTGACCCAAAGGTTTTACATAACCACTCAGAGGAACTGACGCTGCGCTTAGCC
GAATTGGAGAAAAAGGCTCACGAGATCGCTGGCGAAGAGTTCAATCTGTCATCTACGAAACAACTGCAGA
CTATCCTGTTCGAGAAGCAAGGTATCAAGCCATTAAAAAAGACCCCTGGCGGTGCTCCGTCTACCTCTGA
GGAAGTTTTGGAGGAGTTAGCTTTGGATTACCCTCTGCCGAAGGTTATCTTGGAATACCGCGGTTTGGCT
AAATTGAAGTCTACTTATACGGATAAACTTCCTTTGATGATTAATCCAAAGACGGGTCGCGTTCACACGT
CGTACCATCAAGCTGTTACCGCTACCGGTCGCCTGTCTTCTACGGATCCGAATTTACAGAATATTCCTGT
GCGCAATGAGGAGGGCCGCCGCATTCGTCAAGCTTTTATCGCTCCGGAAGACTACGTTATCGTTTCTGCT
GATTATTCTCAAAATGAATTACGTATCATGGCTCACCTGTCTCGCGATAAGGGTCTGTTGACGGCCTTTG
CTGAGGGTAAGGACATTCATCGTGCTACCGCTGCTGAGGTTTACGGCCTGCCGTTGGAAACGGTTACGTC
TGAACAGCGTCGCTCTGCTAAGCGTATTAATTTCGGCTTAATCTACGGTATGTCTGCGTTTGGCTTAGCT
CGTCAGCTGAATATCCCGCGCAAGGAAGCTCAAAAATATATGGATCTGTATTTTGAGCGTTACCACGGTG
TTTTGGAATACATGGAGCGTACGCGCGCGCAAGCTAAGGAACAAGGTTATGTGGAAACCTTGGATGGTCG
TCGCTTGTACTTGCCTGACATTAAGTCTTCTAACGGCGCCCGCCGCGCTGCTGCCGAGCGCGCTGCTATC
AATGCTCCGATGCAAGGTACTGCTGCTGATATTATTAAGCGTGCTATGATCGCTGTGGACGCTTGGCTGC
AAGCTGAACAGCCTCGCGTTCGCATGATTATGCAAGTTCATGACGAGTTGGTTTTCGAGGTGCATAAGGA
CGACGTGGACGCTGTTGCTAAACAAATCCACCAGTTGATGGAGAATTGCACGCGCTTAGACGTTCCGCTG
CTGGTTGAAGTTGGTTCTGGTGAAAACTGGGACCAGGCTCACTAATGGCTGAAAACTGGGACCAGGCTCA
CTAACTCAGATCCTACTAGGTTTAATAAACATCTTTATTTTCATTACATCTGTGTGTTGGTTTTTTGTGT
GGTACCCAATTCGCCCTATAGTGAGTCGTATTACAATTCACTGGCCGTCGTTTTACAACGTCGTGACTGG
GAAAACCCTGGCGTTACCCAACTTAATCGCCTTGCAGCACATCCCCCTTTCGCCAGCTGGCGTAATAGCG
AAGAGGCCCGCACCGATCGCCCTTCCCAACAGTTGCGCAGCCTGAATGGCGAATGGG
[124 nt withheld, positions 10278-10401]
C
[91 nt withheld, positions 10403-10493]
A
[49 nt withheld, positions 10495-10543]
CCTTTGACGTTGGAGTCCACGTTCTTT
[37 nt withheld, positions 10571-10607]
ACCCTATCTCGGTCTATTCTTTTGATTTATAAGGGATTTTGCCGATTTCGGCCTATTGGTTAAAAAATGA
GCTGATTTAACAAAAATTTAACGCGAATTTTAACAAAATATTAACGCTTACAATTTAGGTGGCACTTTTC
GGGGAAATGTGCGCGGAACCCCTATTTGTTTATTTTTCTAAATACATTCAAATATGTATCCGCTCATGAG
ACAATAACCCTGATAAATGCTTCAATAATATTGAAAAAGGAAGAGTATGAGTATTCAACATTTCCGTGTC
GCCCTTATTCCCTTTTTTGCGGCATTTTGCCTTCCTGTTTTTGCTCACCCAGAAACGCTGGTGAAAGTAA
AAGATGCTGAAGATCAGTTGGGTGCACGAGTGGGTTACATCGAACTGGATCTCAACAGCGGTAAGATCCT
TGAGAGTTTTCGCCCCGAAGAACGTTTTCCAATGATGAGCACTTTTAAAGTTCTGCTATGTGGCGCGGTA
TTATCCCGTATTGACGCCGGGCAAGAGCAACTCGGTCGCCGCATACACTATTCTCAGAATGACTTGGTTG
AGTACTCACCAGTCACAGAAAAGCATCTTACGGATGGCATGACAGTAAGAGAATTATGCAGTGCTGCCAT
AACCATGAGTGATAACACTGCGGCCAACTTACTTCTGACAACGATCGGAGGACCGAAGGAGCTAACCGCT
TTTTTGCACAACATGGGGGATCATGTAACTCGCCTTGATCGTTGGGAACCGGAGCTGAATGAAGCCATAC
CAAACGACGAGCGTGACACCACGATGCCTGTAGCAATGGCAACAACGTTGCGCAAACTATTAACTGGCGA
ACTACTTACTCTAGCTTCCCGGCAACAATTAATAGACTGGATGGAGGCGGATAAAGTTGCAGGACCACTT
CTGCGCTCGGCCCTTCCGGCTGGCTGGTTTATTGCTGATAAATCTGGAGCCGGTGAGCGTGGTTCTCGCG
GTATCATTGCAGCACTGGGGCCAGATGGTAAGCCCTCCCGTATCGTAGTTATCTACACGACGGGGAGTCA
GGCAACTATGGATGAACGAAATAGACAGATCGCTGAGATAGGTGCCTCACTGATTAAGCATTGGTAACTG
TCAGACCAAGTTTACTCATATATACTTTAGATTGATTTAAAACTTCATTTTTAATTTAAAAGGATCTAGG
TGAAGATCCTTTTTGATAATCTCATGACCAAAATCCCTTAACGTGAGTTTTCGTTCCACTGAGCGTCAGA
CCCCGTAGAAAAGATCAAAGGATCTTC
